Addgene plasmid #144623: TFORF3147
Purpose: Lentiviral vector for overexpressing transcription factor ORFs with unique 24-bp barcodes. Barcodes facilitate identification of transcription factors in pooled screens.
Depositing lab: Feng Zhang. Depositing organization: Broad Institute. Publication: A transcription factor atlas of directed differentiation. Joung J, Ma S, Tay T, Geiger-Schuller KR, Kirchgatterer PC, Verdine VK, Guo B, Arias-Garcia MA, Allen WE, Singh A, Kuksenko O, Abudayyeh OO, Gootenberg JS, Fu Z, Macrae RK, Buenrostro JD, Regev A, Zhang F. Cell. 2023 Jan 5;186(1):209-229.e26. doi: 10.1016/j.cell.2022.11.026. PubMed 36608654.
Backbone
  Vector backbone: pLX_TRC317
  Backbone manufacturer: Broad Institute Genetic Perturbation Platform
  Backbone size w/o insert (bp): 8264
  Vector type: Mammalian Expression, Lentiviral
  Selectable markers: Puromycin
Growth in bacteria
  Bacterial resistance: Ampicillin, 100 μg/mL
  Growth temperature: 37°C
  Growth strain: NEB Stable
  Copy number: High Copy
Gene/Insert
  Gene/Insert name: ZBTB43
  Species: H. sapiens (human)
  Insert size (bp): 1607
  Entrez Gene: ZBTB43 (a.k.a. ZBTB22B, ZNF-X, ZNF297B)
  Promoter: EF1a
  Tag / fusion protein: V5 (C terminal on insert)
  Cloning method: Gateway Cloning
  Sequencing primers: 5′ GGGTGGAGACTGAAGTTAGGCCAG; 3′ CACATAGCGTAAAAGGAGCAACATAG
Resource information
  A portion of this plasmid was derived from a plasmid made by: Broad Institute Genetic Perturbation Platform
Terms and licenses: Academic/Nonprofit Terms; Industry Terms: Not Available to Industry
Depositor comments: NM_014007.3 Please test multiple small colonies in case of plasmid recombination. To make this collection available in a timely manner, a portion of this collection was not fully sequenced by Addgene. If an Addgene verified full plasmid sequence is not available, please contact us prior to placing an order to request the full sequence.
How to cite: TFORF3147 was a gift from Feng Zhang (Addgene plasmid # 144623 ; http://n2t.net/addgene:144623 ; RRID:Addgene_144623)
