[The description below was written by a language model from this plasmid's Addgene catalogue record and pLannotate feature annotations shown in this document.]
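Description:
TFORF3147 is a lentiviral mammalian expression plasmid built on the pLX_TRC317 backbone and belongs to a barcoded library of human transcription factor open reading frames. It carries human ZBTB43 (also called ZBTB22B or ZNF297B), a zinc finger and BTB domain protein thought to act in transcriptional regulation. The ORF was introduced by Gateway cloning, so it is flanked by attB1 and attB2 recombination scars. It is driven by the strong constitutive EF-1α promoter and reads into a C-terminal V5 epitope tag for detection. According to the record, each library member also carries a unique 24-bp barcode that lets the transcription factor be identified in pooled screens. The feature table does not annotate the barcode explicitly. A short U6 promoter fragment annotated just downstream of the V5 tag is probably residual or primer-binding sequence rather than a functional Pol III unit. A WPRE follows the cassette to enhance transcript stability and expression.

The viral architecture is third-generation and self-inactivating. An RSV promoter fused to a truncated HIV-1 5' LTR drives genomic RNA production in packaging cells, followed by the Ψ packaging signal, a gag fragment, the RRE for Rev-dependent export, and a cPPT/CTS. A ΔU3 3' LTR and an SV40 polyadenylation signal close the transfer cassette. An SV40 promoter–driven puromycin N-acetyltransferase gene upstream of the EF-1α cassette allows selection of transduced cells. In bacteria the plasmid is maintained by a high-copy ColE1/pUC origin with ampicillin resistance, and an f1 origin is also present. The depositor notes a risk of recombination during propagation. The construct is intended for ZBTB43 overexpression, alone or in pooled screens for directed differentiation.
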