Features (pLannotate 1.2.2; 34 found; start..end, strand, type, name):
      1..1179    +  promoter       EF-1α promoter: strong constitutive promoter for human elongation factor EF-1α
   1200..1217    +  protein_bind   attB1 (fragment): mutant version of attB; core recombination site for the Gateway® BP reaction BP Clonase™
   1223..2623    +  CDS            ZBTB43: ZBT43_HUMAN - Also known as KIAA0414, ZBTB22B, ZNF297B. Experimental evidence at protein level: Swiss-Prot protein existence level 1. May be involved in transcriptional regulation. From Homo sapiens (Human).
   2625..2649    -  protein_bind   attB2: mutant version of attB; recombination site for the Gateway® BP reaction BP Clonase™
   2657..2698    +  CDS            V5 tag: epitope tag from simian virus 5
   2714..2767    +  promoter       U6 promoter (fragment): RNA polymerase III promoter for human U6 snRNA
   2809..3397    +  misc_feature   WPRE: woodchuck hepatitis virus posttranscriptional regulatory element
   3448..3467    +  misc_feature   cPPT/CTS (fragment): central polypurine tract and central termination sequence of HIV-1
   3469..3702    +  LTR            3' LTR (ΔU3): self-inactivating 3' long terminal repeat (LTR) from HIV-1
   3780..3901    +  polyA_signal   SV40 poly(A) signal: SV40 polyadenylation signal
   3941..4076    +  rep_origin     SV40 ori: SV40 origin of replication
   4097..4115    -  promoter       T7 promoter: promoter for bacteriophage T7 RNA polymerase
   4123..4278    +  CDS            lacZα (fragment): LacZα fragment of β-galactosidase; lacZ fragment
   4283..4711    +  rep_origin     f1 ori (sequence partly withheld): f1 bacteriophage origin of replication; arrow indicates direction of (+) strand synthesis
   4764..4868    +  promoter       AmpR promoter: bla
   4869..5729    +  CDS            AmpR: β-lactamase; bla; confers resistance to ampicillin, carbenicillin, and related antibiotics
   5900..6488    +  rep_origin     ori: high-copy-number ColE1/pMB1/pBR322/pUC origin of replication
   6671..6763    +  CDS            lacI (fragment): lac repressor; lacI; The lac repressor binds to the lac operator to inhibit transcription in E. coli. This inhibition can be relieved by adding lactose or isopropyl-β-D-thiogalactopyranoside (IPTG).
   6776..6797    +  protein_bind   CAP binding site: CAP binding activates transcription in the presence of cAMP. E. coli catabolite activator protein
   6812..6842    +  promoter       lac promoter: promoter for the E. coli lac operon
   6850..6866    +  protein_bind   lac operator: The lac repressor binds to the lac operator to inhibit transcription in E. coli. This inhibition can be relieved by adding lactose or isopropyl-β-D-thiogalactopyranoside (IPTG). lac repressor encoded by lacI
   6911..6929    +  promoter       T3 promoter: promoter for bacteriophage T3 RNA polymerase
   6957..7183    +  promoter       RSV promoter: Rous sarcoma virus enhancer/promoter
   7184..7364    +  LTR            5' LTR (truncated): truncated 5' long terminal repeat (LTR) from HIV-1
   7411..7536    +  misc_feature   HIV-1 Ψ: packaging signal of human immunodeficiency virus type 1
   7520..7883    +  CDS            HIV-1 gag (fragment): gag protein from human immunodeficiency virus 1; gag
   8029..8262    +  misc_feature   RRE: The Rev response element (RRE) of HIV-1 allows for Rev-dependent mRNA export from the nucleus to the cytoplasm.
   8639..8665    +  CDS            Rev (fragment): human immunodeficiency virus 1 (HIV-1) Rev protein; rev; enhances nuclear export of unspliced and incompletely spliced viral mRNAs
   8672..8695    +  promoter       SV40 promoter (fragment): SV40 early promoter
   8696..8767    +  promoter       SV40 promoter (fragment): SV40 enhancer and early promoter
   8791..8926    +  rep_origin     SV40 ori: SV40 origin of replication
   8972..9568    +  CDS            PuroR (fragment): puromycin N-acetyltransferase; pac from Streptomyces; confers resistance to puromycin
   9617..9734    +  misc_feature   cPPT/CTS: central polypurine tract and central termination sequence of HIV-1
   9799..9865    +  CDS            small t antigen (fragment): SV40 (simian virus 40) small t antigen
>Addgene plasmid #144623 | TFORF3147 | addgene full sequence | sequence record 347053 | Addgene NGS Result
GGCTCCGGTGCCCGTCAGTGGGCAGAGCGCACATCGCCCACAGTCCCCGAGAAGTTGGGGGGAGGGGTCG
GCAATTGAACCGGTGCCTAGAGAAGGTGGCGCGGGGTAAACTGGGAAAGTGATGTCGTGTACTGGCTCCG
CCTTTTTCCCGAGGGTGGGGGAGAACCGTATATAAGTGCAGTAGTCGCCGTGAACGTTCTTTTTCGCAAC
GGGTTTGCCGCCAGAACACAGGTAAGTGCCGTGTGTGGTTCCCGCGGGCCTGGCCTCTTTACGGGTTATG
GCCCTTGCGTGCCTTGAATTACTTCCACCTGGCTGCAGTACGTGATTCTTGATCCCGAGCTTCGGGTTGG
AAGTGGGTGGGAGAGTTCGAGGCCTTGCGCTTAAGGAGCCCCTTCGCCTCGTGCTTGAGTTGAGGCCTGG
CCTGGGCGCTGGGGCCGCCGCGTGCGAATCTGGTGGCACCTTCGCGCCTGTCTCGCTGCTTTCGATAAGT
CTCTAGCCATTTAAAATTTTTGATGACCTGCTGCGACGCTTTTTTTCTGGCAAGATAGTCTTGTAAATGC
GGGCCAAGATCTGCACACTGGTATTTCGGTTTTTGGGGCCGCGGGCGGCGACGGGGCCCGTGCGTCCCAG
CGCACATGTTCGGCGAGGCGGGGCCTGCGAGCGCGGCCACCGAGAATCGGACGGGGGTAGTCTCAAGCTG
GCCGGCCTGCTCTGGTGCCTGGCCTCGCGCCGCCGTGTATCGCCCCGCCCTGGGCGGCAAGGCTGGCCCG
GTCGGCACCAGTTGCGTGAGCGGAAAGATGGCCGCTTCCCGGCCCTGCTGCAGGGAGCTCAAAATGGAGG
ACGCGGCGCTCGGGAGAGCGGGCGGGTGAGTCACCCACACAAAGGAAAAGGGCCTTTCCGTCCTCAGCCG
TCGCTTCATGTGACTCCACGGAGTACCGGGCGCCGTCCAGGCACCTCGATTAGTTCTCGAGCTTTTGGAG
TACGTCGTCTTTAGGTTGGGGGGAGGGGTTTTATGCGATGGAGTTTCCCCACACTGAGTGGGTGGAGACT
GAAGTTAGGCCAGCTTGGCACTTGATGTAATTCTCCTTGGAATTTGCCCTTTTTGAGTTTGGATCTTGGT
TCATTCTCAAGCCTCAGACAGTGGTTCAAAGTTTTTTTCTTCCATTTCAGGTGTCGTGAGGCTAGCATCG
ATTGATCAACAAGTTTGTACAAAAAAGTTGGCATGGAGCCTGGAACAAACTCTTTTCGGGTAGAATTTCC
TGATTTTTCCAGCACCATTCTACAGAAACTGAACCAGCAGCGCCAGCAAGGACAATTATGTGACGTCTCC
ATTGTTGTCCAAGGCCACATTTTCCGGGCACACAAAGCCGTTCTTGCTGCCAGTTCACCCTACTTTTGTG
ACCAGGTACTCCTGAAAAACAGCAGGAGAATTGTTTTGCCTGATGTGATGAACCCAAGAGTGTTTGAGAA
CATTCTCCTATCTAGTTATACAGGACGTCTAGTAATGCCCGCTCCAGAAATTGTTAGTTACTTGACAGCG
GCAAGCTTCCTCCAGATGTGGCATGTGGTAGACAAATGCACTGAAGTTTTAGAGGGAAACCCTACAGTCC
TTTGTCAGAAGCTAAATCATGGCAGTGACCACCAGTCACCAAGCAGCAGTAGTTATAATGGCCTGGTAGA
GAGCTTTGAGCTGGGCTCTGGGGGTCATACTGATTTTCCCAAAGCCCAAGAACTGAGAGATGGTGAAAAT
GAAGAGGAGAGCACCAAAGACGAGCTGTCATCCCAGCTCACCGAGCACGAATACCTGCCCAGCAACTCGT
CCACAGAGCATGACCGCCTGAGCACGGAAATGGCAAGCCAGGATGGGGAGGAGGGCGCCAGCGACAGCGC
CGAGTTCCACTACACCCGGCCCATGTACAGCAAGCCCAGCATCATGGCTCACAAACGCTGGATCCACGTG
AAGCCCGAGCGCTTAGAACAGGCTTGCGAGGGCATGGATGTGCACGCGACCTACGACGAGCACCAGGTCA
CAGAGTCCATCAACACCGTGCAGACAGAGCACACGGTGCAGCCTTCGGGAGTGGAGGAGGACTTCCACAT
CGGGGAGAAGAAAGTGGAAGCTGAGTTTGATGAACAGGCTGATGAAAGCAATTATGATGAGCAGGTGGAT
TTCTATGGCTCTTCCATGGAAGAGTTTTCCGGAGAGAGGTCAGATGGGAATCTAATTGGGCACAGACAGG
AGGCTGCCCTCGCAGCAGGTTACAGTGAGAATATTGAAATGGTAACAGGGATTAAAGAAGAAGCTTCCCA
CTTAGGATTCTCAGCCACCGACAAGCTGTATCCTTGTCAGTGTGGGAAAAGTTTCACTCACAAGAGTCAG
AGAGATCGGCACATGAGCATGCACCTCGGTCTTCGGCCTTACGGCTGTGGGGTCTGCGGTAAGAAATTCA
AAATGAAGCACCATCTCGTGGGCCACATGAAAATTCACACAGGCATAAAGCCGTATGAGTGTAATATCTG
TGCAAAGAGGTTTATGTGGAGGGACAGTTTCCACCGGCATGTGACTTCTTGTACTAAGTCCTACGAAGCT
GCAAAGGCTGAGCAGAATACAACTGAGGCTAACTACCCAACTTTCTTGTACAAAGTGGTTGATATCGGTA
AGCCTATCCCTAACCCTCTCCTCGGTCTCGATTCTACGTAGTAATGAACTAGTCCGTAACTTGAAAGTAT
TTCGATTTCTTGGCTTTATATATCTTGTGGAAAGGACGAAACGCATACCCCTTGTGGATTTAAACGCGTT
AAGTCGACAATCAACCTCTGGATTACAAAATTTGTGAAAGATTGACTGGTATTCTTAACTATGTTGCTCC
TTTTACGCTATGTGGATACGCTGCTTTAATGCCTTTGTATCATGCTATTGCTTCCCGTATGGCTTTCATT
TTCTCCTCCTTGTATAAATCCTGGTTGCTGTCTCTTTATGAGGAGTTGTGGCCCGTTGTCAGGCAACGTG
GCGTGGTGTGCACTGTGTTTGCTGACGCAACCCCCACTGGTTGGGGCATTGCCACCACCTGTCAGCTCCT
TTCCGGGACTTTCGCTTTCCCCCTCCCTATTGCCACGGCGGAACTCATCGCCGCCTGCCTTGCCCGCTGC
TGGACAGGGGCTCGGCTGTTGGGCACTGACAATTCCGTGGTGTTGTCGGGGAAATCATCGTCCTTTCCTT
GGCTGCTCGCCTGTGTTGCCACCTGGATTCTGCGCGGGACGTCCTTCTGCTACGTCCCTTCGGCCCTCAA
TCCAGCGGACCTTCCTTCCCGCGGCCTGCTGCCGGCTCTGCGGCCTCTTCCGCGTCTTCGCCTTCGCCCT
CAGACGAGTCGGATCTCCCTTTGGGCCGCCTCCCCGCGTCGACTTTAAGACCAATGACTTACAAGGCAGC
TGTAGATCTTAGCCACTTTTTAAAAGAAAAGGGGGGACTGGAAGGGCTAATTCACTCCCAACGAAGACAA
GATCTGCTTTTTGCTTGTACTGGGTCTCTCTGGTTAGACCAGATCTGAGCCTGGGAGCTCTCTGGCTAAC
TAGGGAACCCACTGCTTAAGCCTCAATAAAGCTTGCCTTGAGTGCTTCAAGTAGTGTGTGCCCGTCTGTT
GTGTGACTCTGGTAACTAGAGATCCCTCAGACCCTTTTAGTCAGTGTGGAAAATCTCTAGCAGTACGTAT
AGTAGTTCATGTCATCTTATTATTCAGTATTTATAACTTGCAAAGAAATGAATATCAGAGAGTGAGAGGA
ACTTGTTTATTGCAGCTTATAATGGTTACAAATAAAGCAATAGCATCACAAATTTCACAAATAAAGCATT
TTTTTCACTGCATTCTAGTTGTGGTTTGTCCAAACTCATCAATGTATCTTATCATGTCTGGCTCTAGCTA
TCCCGCCCCTAACTCCGCCCATCCCGCCCCTAACTCCGCCCAGTTCCGCCCATTCTCCGCCCCATGGCTG
ACTAATTTTTTTTATTTATGCAGAGGCCGAGGCCGCCTCGGCCTCTGAGCTATTCCAGAAGTAGTGAGGA
GGCTTTTTTGGAGGCCTAGGGACGTACCCAATTCGCCCTATAGTGAGTCGTATTACGCGCGCTCACTGGC
CGTCGTTTTACAACGTCGTGACTGGGAAAACCCTGGCGTTACCCAACTTAATCGCCTTGCAGCACATCCC
CCTTTCGCCAGCTGGCGTAATAGCGAAGAGGCCCGCACCGATCGCCCTTCCCAACAGTTGCGCAGCCTGA
ATGGCGAATGGG
[124 nt withheld, positions 4283-4406]
C
[91 nt withheld, positions 4408-4498]
A
[49 nt withheld, positions 4500-4548]
CCTTTGACGTTGGAGTCCACGTTCTTT
[37 nt withheld, positions 4576-4612]
ACCCTATCTCGGTCTATTCTTTTGATTTATAAGGGATTTTGCCGATTTCGGCCTATTGGTTAAAAAATGA
GCTGATTTAACAAAAATTTAACGCGAATTTTAACAAAATATTAACGCTTACAATTTAGGTGGCACTTTTC
GGGGAAATGTGCGCGGAACCCCTATTTGTTTATTTTTCTAAATACATTCAAATATGTATCCGCTCATGAG
ACAATAACCCTGATAAATGCTTCAATAATATTGAAAAAGGAAGAGTATGAGTATTCAACATTTCCGTGTC
GCCCTTATTCCCTTTTTTGCGGCATTTTGCCTTCCTGTTTTTGCTCACCCAGAAACGCTGGTGAAAGTAA
AAGATGCTGAAGATCAGTTGGGTGCACGAGTGGGTTACATCGAACTGGATCTCAACAGCGGTAAGATCCT
TGAGAGTTTTCGCCCCGAAGAACGTTTTCCAATGATGAGCACTTTTAAAGTTCTGCTATGTGGCGCGGTA
TTATCCCGTATTGACGCCGGGCAAGAGCAACTCGGTCGCCGCATACACTATTCTCAGAATGACTTGGTTG
AGTACTCACCAGTCACAGAAAAGCATCTTACGGATGGCATGACAGTAAGAGAATTATGCAGTGCTGCCAT
AACCATGAGTGATAACACTGCGGCCAACTTACTTCTGACAACGATCGGAGGACCGAAGGAGCTAACCGCT
TTTTTGCACAACATGGGGGATCATGTAACTCGCCTTGATCGTTGGGAACCGGAGCTGAATGAAGCCATAC
CAAACGACGAGCGTGACACCACGATGCCTGTAGCAATGGCAACAACGTTGCGCAAACTATTAACTGGCGA
ACTACTTACTCTAGCTTCCCGGCAACAATTAATAGACTGGATGGAGGCGGATAAAGTTGCAGGACCACTT
CTGCGCTCGGCCCTTCCGGCTGGCTGGTTTATTGCTGATAAATCTGGAGCCGGTGAGCGTGGGTCTCGCG
GTATCATTGCAGCACTGGGGCCAGATGGTAAGCCCTCCCGTATCGTAGTTATCTACACGACGGGGAGTCA
GGCAACTATGGATGAACGAAATAGACAGATCGCTGAGATAGGTGCCTCACTGATTAAGCATTGGTAACTG
TCAGACCAAGTTTACTCATATATACTTTAGATTGATTTAAAACTTCATTTTTAATTTAAAAGGATCTAGG
TGAAGATCCTTTTTGATAATCTCATGACCAAAATCCCTTAACGTGAGTTTTCGTTCCACTGAGCGTCAGA
CCCCGTAGAAAAGATCAAAGGATCTTCTTGAGATCCTTTTTTTCTGCGCGTAATCTGCTGCTTGCAAACA
AAAAAACCACCGCTACCAGCGGTGGTTTGTTTGCCGGATCAAGAGCTACCAACTCTTTTTCCGAAGGTAA
CTGGCTTCAGCAGAGCGCAGATACCAAATACTGTTCTTCTAGTGTAGCCGTAGTTAGGCCACCACTTCAA
GAACTCTGTAGCACCGCCTACATACCTCGCTCTGCTAATCCTGTTACCAGTGGCTGCTGCCAGTGGCGAT
AAGTCGTGTCTTACCGGGTTGGACTCAAGACGATAGTTACCGGATAAGGCGCAGCGGTCGGGCTGAACGG
GGGGTTCGTGCACACAGCCCAGCTTGGAGCGAACGACCTACACCGAACTGAGATACCTACAGCGTGAGCT
ATGAGAAAGCGCCACGCTTCCCGAAGGGAGAAAGGCGGACAGGTATCCGGTAAGCGGCAGGGTCGGAACA
GGAGAGCGCACGAGGGAGCTTCCAGGGGGAAACGCCTGGTATCTTTATAGTCCTGTCGGGTTTCGCCACC
TCTGACTTGAGCGTCGATTTTTGTGATGCTCGTCAGGGGGGCGGAGCCTATGGAAAAACGCCAGCAACGC
GGCCTTTTTACGGTTCCTGGCCTTTTGCTGGCCTTTTGCTCACATGTTCTTTCCTGCGTTATCCCCTGAT
TCTGTGGATAACCGTATTACCGCCTTTGAGTGAGCTGATACCGCTCGCCGCAGCCGAACGACCGAGCGCA
GCGAGTCAGTGAGCGAGGAAGCGGAAGAGCGCCCAATACGCAAACCGCCTCTCCCCGCGCGTTGGCCGAT
TCATTAATGCAGCTGGCACGACAGGTTTCCCGACTGGAAAGCGGGCAGTGAGCGCAACGCAATTAATGTG
AGTTAGCTCACTCATTAGGCACCCCAGGCTTTACACTTTATGCTTCCGGCTCGTATGTTGTGTGGAATTG
TGAGCGGATAACAATTTCACACAGGAAACAGCTATGACCATGATTACGCCAAGCGCGCAATTAACCCTCA
CTAAAGGGAACAAAAGCTGGAGCTGCAAGCTTAATGTAGTCTTATGCAATACTCTTGTAGTCTTGCAACA
TGGTAACGATGAGTTAGCAACATGCCTTACAAGGAGAGAAAAAGCACCGTGCATGCCGATTGGTGGAAGT
AAGGTGGTACGATCGTGCCTTATTAGGAAGGCAACAGACGGGTCTGACATGGATTGGACGAACCACTGAA
TTGCCGCATTGCAGAGATATTGTATTTAAGTGCCTAGCTCGATACATAAACGGGTCTCTCTGGTTAGACC
AGATCTGAGCCTGGGAGCTCTCTGGCTAACTAGGGAACCCACTGCTTAAGCCTCAATAAAGCTTGCCTTG
AGTGCTTCAAGTAGTGTGTGCCCGTCTGTTGTGTGACTCTGGTAACTAGAGATCCCTCAGACCCTTTTAG
TCAGTGTGGAAAATCTCTAGCAGTGGCGCCCGAACAGGGACTTGAAAGCGAAAGGGAAACCAGAGGAGCT
CTCTCGACGCAGGACTCGGCTTGCTGAAGCGCGCACGGCAAGAGGCGAGGGGCGGCGACTGGTGAGTACG
CCAAAAATTTTGACTAGCGGAGGCTAGAAGGAGAGAGATGGGTGCGAGAGCGTCAGTATTAAGCGGGGGA
GAATTAGATCGCGATGGGAAAAAATTCGGTTAAGGCCAGGGGGAAAGAAAAAATATAAATTAAAACATAT
AGTATGGGCAAGCAGGGAGCTAGAACGATTCGCAGTTAATCCTGGCCTGTTAGAAACATCAGAAGGCTGT
AGACAAATACTGGGACAGCTACAACCATCCCTTCAGACAGGATCAGAAGAACTTAGATCATTATATAATA
CAGTAGCAACCCTCTATTGTGTGCATCAAAGGATAGAGATAAAAGACACCAAGGAAGCTTTAGACAAGAT
AGAGGAAGAGCAAAACAAAAGTAAGACCACCGCACAGCAAGCGGCCGCTGATCTTCAGACCTGGAGGAGG
AGATATGAGGGACAATTGGAGAAGTGAATTATATAAATATAAAGTAGTAAAAATTGAACCATTAGGAGTA
GCACCCACCAAGGCAAAGAGAAGAGTGGTGCAGAGAGAAAAAAGAGCAGTGGGAATAGGAGCTTTGTTCC
TTGGGTTCTTGGGAGCAGCAGGAAGCACTATGGGCGCAGCGTCAATGACGCTGACGGTACAGGCCAGACA
ATTATTGTCTGGTATAGTGCAGCAGCAGAACAATTTGCTGAGGGCTATTGAGGCGCAACAGCATCTGTTG
CAACTCACAGTCTGGGGCATCAAGCAGCTCCAGGCAAGAATCCTGGCTGTGGAAAGATACCTAAAGGATC
AACAGCTCCTGGGGATTTGGGGTTGCTCTGGAAAACTCATTTGCACCACTGCTGTGCCTTGGAATGCTAG
TTGGAGTAATAAATCTCTGGAACAGATTTGGAATCACACGACCTGGATGGAGTGGGACAGAGAAATTAAC
AATTACACAAGCTTAATACACTCCTTAATTGAAGAATCGCAAAACCAGCAAGAAAAGAATGAACAAGAAT
TATTGGAATTAGATAAATGGGCAAGTTTGTGGAATTGGTTTAACATAACAAATTGGCTGTGGTATATAAA
ATTATTCATAATGATAGTAGGAGGCTTGGTAGGTTTAAGAATAGTTTTTGCTGTACTTTCTATAGTGAAT
AGAGTTAGGCAGGGATATTCACCATTATCGTTTCAGACCCACCTCCCAACCCCGAGGGGACCCATGCATT
GCATCTCAATTAGTCAGCAACCAGGTGTGGAAAGTCCCCAGGCTCCCCAGCAGGCAGAAGTATGCAAAGC
ATGCGTCTCAATTAGTCAGCAACCATAGTCCCGCCCCTAACTCCGCCCATCCCGCCCCTAACTCCGCCCA
GTTCCGCCCATTCTCCGCCCCATGGCTGACTAATTTTTTTTATTTATGCAGAGGCCGAGGCCGCCTCGGC
CTCTGAGCTATTCCAGAAGTAGTGAGGAGGCTTTTTTGGAGGCCTAGGCTTTTGCAAAAAGCTTTCTAGA
GGTACCACCGGAGCTTACCATGACCGAGTACAAGCCCACGGTGCGCCTCGCCACCCGCGACGACGTCCCC
AGGGCCGTACGCACCCTCGCCGCCGCGTTCGCCGACTACCCCGCCACGCGCCACACCGTCGATCCGGACC
GCCACATCGAGCGGGTCACCGAGCTGCAAGAACTCTTCCTCACGCGCGTCGGGCTCGACATCGGCAAGGT
GTGGGTCGCGGACGACGGCGCCGCCGTGGCGGTCTGGACCACGCCGGAGAGCGTCGAAGCGGGGGCGGTG
TTCGCCGAGATCGGCCCGCGCATGGCCGAGTTGAGCGGTTCCCGGCTGGCCGCGCAGCAACAGATGGAAG
GCCTCCTGGCGCCGCACCGGCCCAAGGAGCCCGCGTGGTTCCTGGCCACCGTCGGCGTCTCGCCCGACCA
CCAGGGCAAGGGTCTGGGCAGCGCCGTCGTGCTCCCCGGAGTGGAGGCGGCCGAGCGCGCCGGGGTGCCC
GCCTTCCTGGAGACCTCCGCGCCCCGCAACCTCCCCTTCTACGAGCGGCTCGGCTTCACCGTCACCGCCG
ACGTCGAGGTGCCCGAAGGACCGCGCACCTGGTGCATGACCCGCAAGCCCGGTGCCAGTTAACGAATTCT
AGATCTTGAGACAAATGGCAGTATTCATCCACAATTTTAAAAGAAAAGGGGGGATTGGGGGGTACAGTGC
AGGGGAAAGAATAGTAGACATAATAGCAACAGACATACAAACTAAAGAATTACAAAAACAAATTACAAAA
ATTCAAAATTTTCGGGTTTATTACAGGGACAGCAGAGATCCACTTTGGCGCCGGCTCGAGGCCTGCAGGT
GCAAAGATGGATAAAGTTTTAAACAGAGAGGAATCTTTGCAGCTAATGGACCTTCTAGGTCTTGAAAGGA
GTGGGAATT
