>Addgene plasmid #144623 | TFORF3147 | depositor partial sequence | sequence record 285984 | Insert
ATCGATTGATCAACAAGTTTGTACAAAAAAGTTGGCATGGAGCCTGGAACAAACTCTTTTCGGGTAGAAT
TTCCTGATTTTTCCAGCACCATTCTACAGAAACTGAACCAGCAGCGCCAGCAAGGACAATTATGTGACGT
CTCCATTGTTGTCCAAGGCCACATTTTCCGGGCACACAAAGCCGTTCTTGCTGCCAGTTCACCCTACTTT
TGTGACCAGGTACTCCTGAAAAACAGCAGGAGAATTGTTTTGCCTGATGTGATGAACCCAAGAGTGTTTG
AGAACATTCTCCTATCTAGTTATACAGGACGTCTAGTAATGCCCGCTCCAGAAATTGTTAGTTACTTGAC
AGCGGCAAGCTTCCTCCAGATGTGGCATGTGGTAGACAAATGCACTGAAGTTTTAGAGGGAAACCCTACA
GTCCTTTGTCAGAAGCTAAATCATGGCAGTGACCACCAGTCACCAAGCAGCAGTAGTTATAATGGCCTGG
TAGAGAGCTTTGAGCTGGGCTCTGGGGGTCATACTGATTTTCCCAAAGCCCAAGAACTGAGAGATGGTGA
AAATGAAGAGGAGAGCACCAAAGACGAGCTGTCATCCCAGCTCACCGAGCACGAATACCTGCCCAGCAAC
TCGTCCACAGAGCATGACCGCCTGAGCACGGAAATGGCAAGCCAGGATGGGGAGGAGGGCGCCAGCGACA
GCGCCGAGTTCCACTACACCCGGCCCATGTACAGCAAGCCCAGCATCATGGCTCACAAACGCTGGATCCA
CGTGAAGCCCGAGCGCTTAGAACAGGCTTGCGAGGGCATGGATGTGCACGCGACCTACGACGAGCACCAG
GTCACAGAGTCCATCAACACCGTGCAGACAGAGCACACGGTGCAGCCTTCGGGAGTGGAGGAGGACTTCC
ACATCGGGGAGAAGAAAGTGGAAGCTGAGTTTGATGAACAGGCTGATGAAAGCAATTATGATGAGCAGGT
GGATTTCTATGGCTCTTCCATGGAAGAGTTTTCCGGAGAGAGGTCAGATGGGAATCTAATTGGGCACAGA
CAGGAGGCTGCCCTCGCAGCAGGTTACAGTGAGAATATTGAAATGGTAACAGGGATTAAAGAAGAAGCTT
CCCACTTAGGATTCTCAGCCACCGACAAGCTGTATCCTTGTCAGTGTGGGAAAAGTTTCACTCACAAGAG
TCAGAGAGATCGGCACATGAGCATGCACCTCGGTCTTCGGCCTTACGGCTGTGGGGTCTGCGGTAAGAAA
TTCAAAATGAAGCACCATCTCGTGGGCCACATGAAAATTCACACAGGCATAAAGCCGTATGAGTGTAATA
TCTGTGCAAAGAGGTTTATGTGGAGGGACAGTTTCCACCGGCATGTGACTTCTTGTACTAAGTCCTACGA
AGCTGCAAAGGCTGAGCAGAATACAACTGAGGCTAACTACCCAACTTTCTTGTACAAAGTGGTTGATATC
GGTAAGCCTATCCCTAACCCTCTCCTCGGTCTCGATTCTACGTAGTAATGAACTAGTCCGTAACTTGAAA
GTATTTCGATTTCTTGGCTTTATATATCTTGTGGAAAGGACGAAACGCATACCCCTTGTGGATTTAA
