>Addgene plasmid #144623 | TFORF3147 | depositor partial sequence | sequence record 285985 | Barcode
AACGCATACCCCTTGTGGATTTAA
